Addgene plasmid #141928: TFORF2111
Purpose: Lentiviral vector for overexpressing transcription factor ORFs with unique 24-bp barcodes. Barcodes facilitate identification of transcription factors in pooled screens.
Depositing lab: Feng Zhang. Depositing organization: Broad Institute. Publication: A transcription factor atlas of directed differentiation. Joung J, Ma S, Tay T, Geiger-Schuller KR, Kirchgatterer PC, Verdine VK, Guo B, Arias-Garcia MA, Allen WE, Singh A, Kuksenko O, Abudayyeh OO, Gootenberg JS, Fu Z, Macrae RK, Buenrostro JD, Regev A, Zhang F. Cell. 2023 Jan 5;186(1):209-229.e26. doi: 10.1016/j.cell.2022.11.026. PubMed 36608654.
Backbone
  Vector backbone: pLX_TRC317
  Backbone manufacturer: Broad Institute Genetic Perturbation Platform
  Backbone size w/o insert (bp): 8264
  Vector type: Mammalian Expression, Lentiviral
  Selectable markers: Puromycin
Growth in bacteria
  Bacterial resistance: Ampicillin, 100 μg/mL
  Growth temperature: 37°C
  Growth strain: NEB Stable
  Copy number: High Copy
Gene/Insert
  Gene/Insert name: NR4A1
  Species: H. sapiens (human)
  Insert size (bp): 2060
  Entrez Gene: NR4A1 (a.k.a. GFRP1, HMR, N10, NAK-1, NGFIB, NP10, NUR77, TR3)
  Promoter: EF1a
  Cloning method: Unknown
  Sequencing primers: 5′ GGGTGGAGACTGAAGTTAGGCCAG; 3′ CACATAGCGTAAAAGGAGCAACATAG
Terms and licenses: Academic/Nonprofit Terms; Industry Terms: Not Available to Industry
Depositor comments: NM_001202234,ENST00000545748 . The transcription factor ORF portion of this plasmid was synthesized by Genewiz. Please test multiple small colonies in case of plasmid recombination. To make this collection available in a timely manner, a portion of this collection was not fully sequenced by Addgene. If an Addgene verified full plasmid sequence is not available, please contact us prior to placing an order to request the full sequence.
How to cite: TFORF2111 was a gift from Feng Zhang (Addgene plasmid # 141928 ; http://n2t.net/addgene:141928 ; RRID:Addgene_141928)
