[The description below was written by a language model from this plasmid's Addgene catalogue record and pLannotate feature annotations shown in this document.]
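Description:
TFORF2111 is a third-generation-style, self-inactivating lentiviral expression plasmid built on the pLX_TRC317 backbone and carrying the human orphan nuclear receptor NR4A1 (also known as NUR77, TR3 or NGFIB) as its open reading frame. It belongs to a barcoded transcription factor ORF collection in which each clone carries a unique 24-bp barcode, so that the overexpressed factor can be identified in pooled screens. The barcode itself is not annotated in the feature table. In bacteria the plasmid is maintained through a high-copy ColE1/pUC origin and ampicillin resistance (bla). An f1 origin and remnants of a lacZα/lac promoter cloning region flanked by T7 and T3 promoters are also present. The depositor notes that the plasmid may recombine.

The viral genome is transcribed from an RSV promoter fused to a truncated HIV-1 5' LTR, followed by the Ψ packaging signal with a gag fragment and the RRE for Rev-dependent nuclear export, and it ends in a ΔU3 3' LTR that inactivates LTR-driven transcription after integration. An SV40 polyadenylation signal lies downstream. Within the genome, an SV40 early promoter/origin drives puromycin N-acetyltransferase for selection of transduced mammalian cells. This is followed by a cPPT/CTS element, which aids nuclear import of the reverse-transcribed genome. The EF-1α promoter then drives constitutive expression of the synthesized NR4A1 ORF, and a WPRE downstream enhances transcript stability and expression. No epitope tag or reporter is annotated. Short hits to a U6 promoter and SV40 small t antigen are fragments rather than functional units. The construct is used to package lentivirus for stable NR4A1 overexpression, for example in directed-differentiation screens.
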