Features (pLannotate 1.2.2; 31 found; start..end, strand, type, name):
      5..231     +  promoter       RSV promoter: Rous sarcoma virus enhancer/promoter
    232..412     +  LTR            5' LTR (truncated): truncated 5' long terminal repeat (LTR) from HIV-1
    459..584     +  misc_feature   HIV-1 Ψ: packaging signal of human immunodeficiency virus type 1
    568..931     +  CDS            HIV-1 gag (fragment): gag protein from human immunodeficiency virus 1; gag
   1077..1310    +  misc_feature   RRE: The Rev response element (RRE) of HIV-1 allows for Rev-dependent mRNA export from the nucleus to the cytoplasm.
   1687..1713    +  CDS            Rev (fragment): human immunodeficiency virus 1 (HIV-1) Rev protein; rev; enhances nuclear export of unspliced and incompletely spliced viral mRNAs
   1720..1743    +  promoter       SV40 promoter (fragment): SV40 early promoter
   1744..1815    +  promoter       SV40 promoter (fragment): SV40 enhancer and early promoter
   1839..1974    +  rep_origin     SV40 ori: SV40 origin of replication
   2020..2616    +  CDS            PuroR (fragment): puromycin N-acetyltransferase; pac from Streptomyces; confers resistance to puromycin
   2665..2782    +  misc_feature   cPPT/CTS: central polypurine tract and central termination sequence of HIV-1
   2847..2913    +  CDS            small t antigen (fragment): SV40 (simian virus 40) small t antigen
   2920..4098    +  promoter       EF-1α promoter: strong constitutive promoter for human elongation factor EF-1α
   4277..6070    +  CDS            NR4A1: NR4A1_HUMAN - Also known as GFRP1, HMR, NAK1. Experimental evidence at protein level: Swiss-Prot protein existence level 1. Orphan nuclear receptor. May act concomitantly with NURR1 in regulating the expression of delayed-early genes during liver regeneration. Binds the NGFI-B response element (NBRE) 5'-AAAAGGTCA-3' (By similarity). May inhibit NF-kappa-B transactivation of IL2. Participates in energy homeostasis by sequestrating the kinase STK11 in the nucleus, thereby attenuating cytoplasmic AMPK activation. Plays a role in the vascular response to injury (By similarity). From Homo sapiens (
   6086..6139    +  promoter       U6 promoter (fragment): RNA polymerase III promoter for human U6 snRNA
   6181..6769    +  misc_feature   WPRE: woodchuck hepatitis virus posttranscriptional regulatory element
   6820..6839    +  misc_feature   cPPT/CTS (fragment): central polypurine tract and central termination sequence of HIV-1
   6841..7074    +  LTR            3' LTR (ΔU3): self-inactivating 3' long terminal repeat (LTR) from HIV-1
   7152..7273    +  polyA_signal   SV40 poly(A) signal: SV40 polyadenylation signal
   7313..7448    +  rep_origin     SV40 ori: SV40 origin of replication
   7469..7487    -  promoter       T7 promoter: promoter for bacteriophage T7 RNA polymerase
   7495..7650    +  CDS            lacZα (fragment): LacZα fragment of β-galactosidase; lacZ fragment
   7655..8083    +  rep_origin     f1 ori (sequence partly withheld): f1 bacteriophage origin of replication; arrow indicates direction of (+) strand synthesis
   8136..8240    +  promoter       AmpR promoter: bla
   8241..9101    +  CDS            AmpR: β-lactamase; bla; confers resistance to ampicillin, carbenicillin, and related antibiotics
   9272..9860    +  rep_origin     ori: high-copy-number ColE1/pMB1/pBR322/pUC origin of replication
  10043..10135   +  CDS            lacI (fragment): lac repressor; lacI; The lac repressor binds to the lac operator to inhibit transcription in E. coli. This inhibition can be relieved by adding lactose or isopropyl-β-D-thiogalactopyranoside (IPTG).
  10148..10169   +  protein_bind   CAP binding site: CAP binding activates transcription in the presence of cAMP. E. coli catabolite activator protein
  10184..10214   +  promoter       lac promoter: promoter for the E. coli lac operon
  10222..10238   +  protein_bind   lac operator: The lac repressor binds to the lac operator to inhibit transcription in E. coli. This inhibition can be relieved by adding lactose or isopropyl-β-D-thiogalactopyranoside (IPTG). lac repressor encoded by lacI
  10283..10301   +  promoter       T3 promoter: promoter for bacteriophage T3 RNA polymerase
>Addgene plasmid #141928 | TFORF2111 | addgene full sequence | sequence record 415082 | Addgene NGS Result
TTAATGTAGTCTTATGCAATACTCTTGTAGTCTTGCAACATGGTAACGATGAGTTAGCAACATGCCTTAC
AAGGAGAGAAAAAGCACCGTGCATGCCGATTGGTGGAAGTAAGGTGGTACGATCGTGCCTTATTAGGAAG
GCAACAGACGGGTCTGACATGGATTGGACGAACCACTGAATTGCCGCATTGCAGAGATATTGTATTTAAG
TGCCTAGCTCGATACATAAACGGGTCTCTCTGGTTAGACCAGATCTGAGCCTGGGAGCTCTCTGGCTAAC
TAGGGAACCCACTGCTTAAGCCTCAATAAAGCTTGCCTTGAGTGCTTCAAGTAGTGTGTGCCCGTCTGTT
GTGTGACTCTGGTAACTAGAGATCCCTCAGACCCTTTTAGTCAGTGTGGAAAATCTCTAGCAGTGGCGCC
CGAACAGGGACTTGAAAGCGAAAGGGAAACCAGAGGAGCTCTCTCGACGCAGGACTCGGCTTGCTGAAGC
GCGCACGGCAAGAGGCGAGGGGCGGCGACTGGTGAGTACGCCAAAAATTTTGACTAGCGGAGGCTAGAAG
GAGAGAGATGGGTGCGAGAGCGTCAGTATTAAGCGGGGGAGAATTAGATCGCGATGGGAAAAAATTCGGT
TAAGGCCAGGGGGAAAGAAAAAATATAAATTAAAACATATAGTATGGGCAAGCAGGGAGCTAGAACGATT
CGCAGTTAATCCTGGCCTGTTAGAAACATCAGAAGGCTGTAGACAAATACTGGGACAGCTACAACCATCC
CTTCAGACAGGATCAGAAGAACTTAGATCATTATATAATACAGTAGCAACCCTCTATTGTGTGCATCAAA
GGATAGAGATAAAAGACACCAAGGAAGCTTTAGACAAGATAGAGGAAGAGCAAAACAAAAGTAAGACCAC
CGCACAGCAAGCGGCCGCTGATCTTCAGACCTGGAGGAGGAGATATGAGGGACAATTGGAGAAGTGAATT
ATATAAATATAAAGTAGTAAAAATTGAACCATTAGGAGTAGCACCCACCAAGGCAAAGAGAAGAGTGGTG
CAGAGAGAAAAAAGAGCAGTGGGAATAGGAGCTTTGTTCCTTGGGTTCTTGGGAGCAGCAGGAAGCACTA
TGGGCGCAGCGTCAATGACGCTGACGGTACAGGCCAGACAATTATTGTCTGGTATAGTGCAGCAGCAGAA
CAATTTGCTGAGGGCTATTGAGGCGCAACAGCATCTGTTGCAACTCACAGTCTGGGGCATCAAGCAGCTC
CAGGCAAGAATCCTGGCTGTGGAAAGATACCTAAAGGATCAACAGCTCCTGGGGATTTGGGGTTGCTCTG
GAAAACTCATTTGCACCACTGCTGTGCCTTGGAATGCTAGTTGGAGTAATAAATCTCTGGAACAGATTTG
GAATCACACGACCTGGATGGAGTGGGACAGAGAAATTAACAATTACACAAGCTTAATACACTCCTTAATT
GAAGAATCGCAAAACCAGCAAGAAAAGAATGAACAAGAATTATTGGAATTAGATAAATGGGCAAGTTTGT
GGAATTGGTTTAACATAACAAATTGGCTGTGGTATATAAAATTATTCATAATGATAGTAGGAGGCTTGGT
AGGTTTAAGAATAGTTTTTGCTGTACTTTCTATAGTGAATAGAGTTAGGCAGGGATATTCACCATTATCG
TTTCAGACCCACCTCCCAACCCCGAGGGGACCCATGCATTGCATCTCAATTAGTCAGCAACCAGGTGTGG
AAAGTCCCCAGGCTCCCCAGCAGGCAGAAGTATGCAAAGCATGCGTCTCAATTAGTCAGCAACCATAGTC
CCGCCCCTAACTCCGCCCATCCCGCCCCTAACTCCGCCCAGTTCCGCCCATTCTCCGCCCCATGGCTGAC
TAATTTTTTTTATTTATGCAGAGGCCGAGGCCGCCTCGGCCTCTGAGCTATTCCAGAAGTAGTGAGGAGG
CTTTTTTGGAGGCCTAGGCTTTTGCAAAAAGCTTTCTAGAGGTACCACCGGAGCTTACCATGACCGAGTA
CAAGCCCACGGTGCGCCTCGCCACCCGCGACGACGTCCCCAGGGCCGTACGCACCCTCGCCGCCGCGTTC
GCCGACTACCCCGCCACGCGCCACACCGTCGATCCGGACCGCCACATCGAGCGGGTCACCGAGCTGCAAG
AACTCTTCCTCACGCGCGTCGGGCTCGACATCGGCAAGGTGTGGGTCGCGGACGACGGCGCCGCCGTGGC
GGTCTGGACCACGCCGGAGAGCGTCGAAGCGGGGGCGGTGTTCGCCGAGATCGGCCCGCGCATGGCCGAG
TTGAGCGGTTCCCGGCTGGCCGCGCAGCAACAGATGGAAGGCCTCCTGGCGCCGCACCGGCCCAAGGAGC
CCGCGTGGTTCCTGGCCACCGTCGGCGTCTCGCCCGACCACCAGGGCAAGGGTCTGGGCAGCGCCGTCGT
GCTCCCCGGAGTGGAGGCGGCCGAGCGCGCCGGGGTGCCCGCCTTCCTGGAGACCTCCGCGCCCCGCAAC
CTCCCCTTCTACGAGCGGCTCGGCTTCACCGTCACCGCCGACGTCGAGGTGCCCGAAGGACCGCGCACCT
GGTGCATGACCCGCAAGCCCGGTGCCAGTTAACGAATTCTAGATCTTGAGACAAATGGCAGTATTCATCC
ACAATTTTAAAAGAAAAGGGGGGATTGGGGGGTACAGTGCAGGGGAAAGAATAGTAGACATAATAGCAAC
AGACATACAAACTAAAGAATTACAAAAACAAATTACAAAAATTCAAAATTTTCGGGTTTATTACAGGGAC
AGCAGAGATCCACTTTGGCGCCGGCTCGAGGCCTGCAGGTGCAAAGATGGATAAAGTTTTAAACAGAGAG
GAATCTTTGCAGCTAATGGACCTTCTAGGTCTTGAAAGGAGTGGGAATTGGCTCCGGTGCCCGTCAGTGG
GCAGAGCGCACATCGCCCACAGTCCCCGAGAAGTTGGGGGGAGGGGTCGGCAATTGAACCGGTGCCTAGA
GAAGGTGGCGCGGGGTAAACTGGGAAAGTGATGTCGTGTACTGGCTCCGCCTTTTTCCCGAGGGTGGGGG
AGAACCGTATATAAGTGCAGTAGTCGCCGTGAACGTTCTTTTTCGCAACGGGTTTGCCGCCAGAACACAG
GTAAGTGCCGTGTGTGGTTCCCGCGGGCCTGGCCTCTTTACGGGTTATGGCCCTTGCGTGCCTTGAATTA
CTTCCACCTGGCTGCAGTACGTGATTCTTGATCCCGAGCTTCGGGTTGGAAGTGGGTGGGAGAGTTCGAG
GCCTTGCGCTTAAGGAGCCCCTTCGCCTCGTGCTTGAGTTGAGGCCTGGCCTGGGCGCTGGGGCCGCCGC
GTGCGAATCTGGTGGCACCTTCGCGCCTGTCTCGCTGCTTTCGATAAGTCTCTAGCCATTTAAAATTTTT
GATGACCTGCTGCGACGCTTTTTTTCTGGCAAGATAGTCTTGTAAATGCGGGCCAAGATCTGCACACTGG
TATTTCGGTTTTTGGGGCCGCGGGCGGCGACGGGGCCCGTGCGTCCCAGCGCACATGTTCGGCGAGGCGG
GGCCTGCGAGCGCGGCCACCGAGAATCGGACGGGGGTAGTCTCAAGCTGGCCGGCCTGCTCTGGTGCCTG
GCCTCGCGCCGCCGTGTATCGCCCCGCCCTGGGCGGCAAGGCTGGCCCGGTCGGCACCAGTTGCGTGAGC
GGAAAGATGGCCGCTTCCCGGCCCTGCTGCAGGGAGCTCAAAATGGAGGACGCGGCGCTCGGGAGAGCGG
GCGGGTGAGTCACCCACACAAAGGAAAAGGGCCTTTCCGTCCTCAGCCGTCGCTTCATGTGACTCCACGG
AGTACCGGGCGCCGTCCAGGCACCTCGATTAGTTCTCGAGCTTTTGGAGTACGTCGTCTTTAGGTTGGGG
GGAGGGGTTTTATGCGATGGAGTTTCCCCACACTGAGTGGGTGGAGACTGAAGTTAGGCCAGCTTGGCAC
TTGATGTAATTCTCCTTGGAATTTGCCCTTTTTGAGTTTGGATCTTGGTTCATTCTCAAGCCTCAGACAG
TGGTTCAAAGTTTTTTTCTTCCATTTCAGGTGTCGTGAGGCTAGCACCGCCACCATGACAAGTGCACAGT
ATAAAATCAAGATTCTAATTGAAGGCCTCCACCATGGACAGAGGCCAGGCCCTGCCCCTCCCAGGCAGCC
TGGCTCCTTCTGCTGGGCCCTGAAGGCAGACGGGATAATGTGGTTGGCCAAGGCCTGTTGGTCCATCCAG
AGTGAGATGCCCTGTATCCAAGCCCAATATGGGACACCAGCACCGAGTCCGGGACCCCGTGACCACCTGG
CAAGCGACCCCCTGACCCCTGAGTTCATCAAGCCCACCATGGACCTGGCCAGCCCCGAGGCAGCCCCCGC
TGCCCCCACTGCCCTGCCCAGCTTCAGCACCTTCATGGACGGCTACACAGGAGAGTTTGACACCTTCCTC
TACCAGCTGCCAGGAACAGTCCAGCCATGCTCCTCAGCCTCCTCCTCGGCCTCCTCCACATCCTCGTCCT
CAGCCACCTCCCCTGCCTCTGCCTCCTTCAAGTTCGAGGACTTCCAGGTGTACGGCTGCTACCCCGGCCC
CCTGAGCGGCCCAGTGGATGAGGCCCTGTCCTCCAGTGGCTCTGACTACTATGGCAGCCCCTGCTCGGCC
CCGTCGCCCTCCACGCCCAGCTTCCAGCCGCCCCAGCTCTCTCCCTGGGATGGCTCCTTCGGCCACTTCT
CGCCCAGCCAGACTTACGAAGGCCTGCGGGCATGGACAGAGCAGCTGCCCAAAGCCTCTGGGCCCCCACA
GCCTCCAGCCTTCTTTTCCTTCAGTCCTCCCACCGGCCCCAGCCCCAGCCTGGCCCAGAGCCCCCTGAAG
TTGTTCCCCTCACAGGCCACCCACCAGCTGGGGGAGGGAGAGAGCTATTCCATGCCTACGGCCTTCCCAG
GTTTGGCACCCACTTCTCCACACCTTGAGGGCTCGGGGATACTGGATACACCCGTGACCTCAACCAAGGC
CCGGAGCGGGGCCCCAGGTGGAAGTGAAGGCCGCTGTGCTGTGTGTGGGGACAACGCTTCATGCCAGCAT
TATGGTGTCCGCACATGTGAGGGCTGCAAGGGCTTCTTCAAGCGCACAGTGCAGAAAAACGCCAAGTACA
TCTGCCTGGCTAACAAGGACTGCCCTGTGGACAAGAGGCGGCGAAACCGCTGCCAGTTCTGCCGCTTCCA
GAAGTGCCTGGCGGTGGGCATGGTGAAGGAAGTTGTCCGAACAGACAGCCTGAAGGGGCGGCGGGGCCGG
CTACCTTCAAAACCCAAGCAGCCCCCAGATGCCTCCCCTGCCAATCTCCTCACTTCCCTGGTCCGTGCAC
ACCTGGACTCAGGGCCCAGCACTGCCAAACTGGACTACTCCAAGTTCCAGGAGCTGGTGCTGCCCCACTT
TGGGAAGGAAGATGCTGGGGATGTACAGCAGTTCTACGACCTGCTCTCCGGTTCTCTGGAGGTCATCCGC
AAGTGGGCGGAGAAGATCCCTGGCTTTGCTGAGCTGTCACCGGCTGACCAGGACCTGTTGCTGGAGTCGG
CCTTCCTGGAGCTCTTCATCCTCCGCCTGGCGTACAGGTCTAAGCCAGGCGAGGGCAAGCTCATCTTCTG
CTCAGGCCTGGTGCTACACCGGCTGCAGTGTGCCCGTGGCTTCGGGGACTGGATTGACAGTATCCTGGCC
TTCTCAAGGTCCCTGCACAGCTTGCTTGTCGATGTCCCTGCCTTCGCCTGCCTCTCTGCCCTTGTCCTCA
TCACCGACCGGCATGGGCTGCAGGAGCCGCGGCGGGTGGAGGAGCTGCAGAACCGCATCGCCAGCTGCCT
GAAGGAGCACGTGGCAGCTGTGGCGGGCGAGCCCCAGCCAGCCAGCTGCCTGTCACGTCTGTTGGGCAAA
CTGCCCGAGCTGCGGACCCTGTGCACCCAGGGCCTGCAGCGCATCTTCTACCTCAAGCTGGAGGACTTGG
TGCCCCCTCCACCCATCATTGACAAGATCTTCATGGACACGCTGCCCTTCTAGTAATGAACTAGTCCGTA
ACTTGAAAGTATTTCGATTTCTTGGCTTTATATATCTTGTGGAAAGGACGATTCCCATTACTGACAGAGG
CCAGTACGCGTTAAGTCGACAATCAACCTCTGGATTACAAAATTTGTGAAAGATTGACTGGTATTCTTAA
CTATGTTGCTCCTTTTACGCTATGTGGATACGCTGCTTTAATGCCTTTGTATCATGCTATTGCTTCCCGT
ATGGCTTTCATTTTCTCCTCCTTGTATAAATCCTGGTTGCTGTCTCTTTATGAGGAGTTGTGGCCCGTTG
TCAGGCAACGTGGCGTGGTGTGCACTGTGTTTGCTGACGCAACCCCCACTGGTTGGGGCATTGCCACCAC
CTGTCAGCTCCTTTCCGGGACTTTCGCTTTCCCCCTCCCTATTGCCACGGCGGAACTCATCGCCGCCTGC
CTTGCCCGCTGCTGGACAGGGGCTCGGCTGTTGGGCACTGACAATTCCGTGGTGTTGTCGGGGAAATCAT
CGTCCTTTCCTTGGCTGCTCGCCTGTGTTGCCACCTGGATTCTGCGCGGGACGTCCTTCTGCTACGTCCC
TTCGGCCCTCAATCCAGCGGACCTTCCTTCCCGCGGCCTGCTGCCGGCTCTGCGGCCTCTTCCGCGTCTT
CGCCTTCGCCCTCAGACGAGTCGGATCTCCCTTTGGGCCGCCTCCCCGCGTCGACTTTAAGACCAATGAC
TTACAAGGCAGCTGTAGATCTTAGCCACTTTTTAAAAGAAAAGGGGGGACTGGAAGGGCTAATTCACTCC
CAACGAAGACAAGATCTGCTTTTTGCTTGTACTGGGTCTCTCTGGTTAGACCAGATCTGAGCCTGGGAGC
TCTCTGGCTAACTAGGGAACCCACTGCTTAAGCCTCAATAAAGCTTGCCTTGAGTGCTTCAAGTAGTGTG
TGCCCGTCTGTTGTGTGACTCTGGTAACTAGAGATCCCTCAGACCCTTTTAGTCAGTGTGGAAAATCTCT
AGCAGTACGTATAGTAGTTCATGTCATCTTATTATTCAGTATTTATAACTTGCAAAGAAATGAATATCAG
AGAGTGAGAGGAACTTGTTTATTGCAGCTTATAATGGTTACAAATAAAGCAATAGCATCACAAATTTCAC
AAATAAAGCATTTTTTTCACTGCATTCTAGTTGTGGTTTGTCCAAACTCATCAATGTATCTTATCATGTC
TGGCTCTAGCTATCCCGCCCCTAACTCCGCCCATCCCGCCCCTAACTCCGCCCAGTTCCGCCCATTCTCC
GCCCCATGGCTGACTAATTTTTTTTATTTATGCAGAGGCCGAGGCCGCCTCGGCCTCTGAGCTATTCCAG
AAGTAGTGAGGAGGCTTTTTTGGAGGCCTAGGGACGTACCCAATTCGCCCTATAGTGAGTCGTATTACGC
GCGCTCACTGGCCGTCGTTTTACAACGTCGTGACTGGGAAAACCCTGGCGTTACCCAACTTAATCGCCTT
GCAGCACATCCCCCTTTCGCCAGCTGGCGTAATAGCGAAGAGGCCCGCACCGATCGCCCTTCCCAACAGT
TGCGCAGCCTGAATGGCGAATGGG
[124 nt withheld, positions 7655-7778]
C
[91 nt withheld, positions 7780-7870]
A
[49 nt withheld, positions 7872-7920]
CCTTTGACGTTGGAGTCCACGTTCTTT
[37 nt withheld, positions 7948-7984]
ACCCTATCTCGGTCTATTCTTTTGATTTATAAGGGATTTTGCCGATTTCGGCCTATTGGTTAAAAAATGA
GCTGATTTAACAAAAATTTAACGCGAATTTTAACAAAATATTAACGCTTACAATTTAGGTGGCACTTTTC
GGGGAAATGTGCGCGGAACCCCTATTTGTTTATTTTTCTAAATACATTCAAATATGTATCCGCTCATGAG
ACAATAACCCTGATAAATGCTTCAATAATATTGAAAAAGGAAGAGTATGAGTATTCAACATTTCCGTGTC
GCCCTTATTCCCTTTTTTGCGGCATTTTGCCTTCCTGTTTTTGCTCACCCAGAAACGCTGGTGAAAGTAA
AAGATGCTGAAGATCAGTTGGGTGCACGAGTGGGTTACATCGAACTGGATCTCAACAGCGGTAAGATCCT
TGAGAGTTTTCGCCCCGAAGAACGTTTTCCAATGATGAGCACTTTTAAAGTTCTGCTATGTGGCGCGGTA
TTATCCCGTATTGACGCCGGGCAAGAGCAACTCGGTCGCCGCATACACTATTCTCAGAATGACTTGGTTG
AGTACTCACCAGTCACAGAAAAGCATCTTACGGATGGCATGACAGTAAGAGAATTATGCAGTGCTGCCAT
AACCATGAGTGATAACACTGCGGCCAACTTACTTCTGACAACGATCGGAGGACCGAAGGAGCTAACCGCT
TTTTTGCACAACATGGGGGATCATGTAACTCGCCTTGATCGTTGGGAACCGGAGCTGAATGAAGCCATAC
CAAACGACGAGCGTGACACCACGATGCCTGTAGCAATGGCAACAACGTTGCGCAAACTATTAACTGGCGA
ACTACTTACTCTAGCTTCCCGGCAACAATTAATAGACTGGATGGAGGCGGATAAAGTTGCAGGACCACTT
CTGCGCTCGGCCCTTCCGGCTGGCTGGTTTATTGCTGATAAATCTGGAGCCGGTGAGCGTGGGTCTCGCG
GTATCATTGCAGCACTGGGGCCAGATGGTAAGCCCTCCCGTATCGTAGTTATCTACACGACGGGGAGTCA
GGCAACTATGGATGAACGAAATAGACAGATCGCTGAGATAGGTGCCTCACTGATTAAGCATTGGTAACTG
TCAGACCAAGTTTACTCATATATACTTTAGATTGATTTAAAACTTCATTTTTAATTTAAAAGGATCTAGG
TGAAGATCCTTTTTGATAATCTCATGACCAAAATCCCTTAACGTGAGTTTTCGTTCCACTGAGCGTCAGA
CCCCGTAGAAAAGATCAAAGGATCTTCTTGAGATCCTTTTTTTCTGCGCGTAATCTGCTGCTTGCAAACA
AAAAAACCACCGCTACCAGCGGTGGTTTGTTTGCCGGATCAAGAGCTACCAACTCTTTTTCCGAAGGTAA
CTGGCTTCAGCAGAGCGCAGATACCAAATACTGTTCTTCTAGTGTAGCCGTAGTTAGGCCACCACTTCAA
GAACTCTGTAGCACCGCCTACATACCTCGCTCTGCTAATCCTGTTACCAGTGGCTGCTGCCAGTGGCGAT
AAGTCGTGTCTTACCGGGTTGGACTCAAGACGATAGTTACCGGATAAGGCGCAGCGGTCGGGCTGAACGG
GGGGTTCGTGCACACAGCCCAGCTTGGAGCGAACGACCTACACCGAACTGAGATACCTACAGCGTGAGCT
ATGAGAAAGCGCCACGCTTCCCGAAGGGAGAAAGGCGGACAGGTATCCGGTAAGCGGCAGGGTCGGAACA
GGAGAGCGCACGAGGGAGCTTCCAGGGGGAAACGCCTGGTATCTTTATAGTCCTGTCGGGTTTCGCCACC
TCTGACTTGAGCGTCGATTTTTGTGATGCTCGTCAGGGGGGCGGAGCCTATGGAAAAACGCCAGCAACGC
GGCCTTTTTACGGTTCCTGGCCTTTTGCTGGCCTTTTGCTCACATGTTCTTTCCTGCGTTATCCCCTGAT
TCTGTGGATAACCGTATTACCGCCTTTGAGTGAGCTGATACCGCTCGCCGCAGCCGAACGACCGAGCGCA
GCGAGTCAGTGAGCGAGGAAGCGGAAGAGCGCCCAATACGCAAACCGCCTCTCCCCGCGCGTTGGCCGAT
TCATTAATGCAGCTGGCACGACAGGTTTCCCGACTGGAAAGCGGGCAGTGAGCGCAACGCAATTAATGTG
AGTTAGCTCACTCATTAGGCACCCCAGGCTTTACACTTTATGCTTCCGGCTCGTATGTTGTGTGGAATTG
TGAGCGGATAACAATTTCACACAGGAAACAGCTATGACCATGATTACGCCAAGCGCGCAATTAACCCTCA
CTAAAGGGAACAAAAGCTGGAGCTGCAAGC
