>Addgene plasmid #141928 | TFORF2111 | depositor partial sequence | sequence record 277921 | Insert
ACCGCCACCATGACAAGTGCACAGTATAAAATCAAGATTCTAATTGAAGGCCTCCACCATGGACAGAGGC
CAGGCCCTGCCCCTCCCAGGCAGCCTGGCTCCTTCTGCTGGGCCCTGAAGGCAGACGGGATAATGTGGTT
GGCCAAGGCCTGTTGGTCCATCCAGAGTGAGATGCCCTGTATCCAAGCCCAATATGGGACACCAGCACCG
AGTCCGGGACCCCGTGACCACCTGGCAAGCGACCCCCTGACCCCTGAGTTCATCAAGCCCACCATGGACC
TGGCCAGCCCCGAGGCAGCCCCCGCTGCCCCCACTGCCCTGCCCAGCTTCAGCACCTTCATGGACGGCTA
CACAGGAGAGTTTGACACCTTCCTCTACCAGCTGCCAGGAACAGTCCAGCCATGCTCCTCAGCCTCCTCC
TCGGCCTCCTCCACATCCTCGTCCTCAGCCACCTCCCCTGCCTCTGCCTCCTTCAAGTTCGAGGACTTCC
AGGTGTACGGCTGCTACCCCGGCCCCCTGAGCGGCCCAGTGGATGAGGCCCTGTCCTCCAGTGGCTCTGA
CTACTATGGCAGCCCCTGCTCGGCCCCGTCGCCCTCCACGCCCAGCTTCCAGCCGCCCCAGCTCTCTCCC
TGGGATGGCTCCTTCGGCCACTTCTCGCCCAGCCAGACTTACGAAGGCCTGCGGGCATGGACAGAGCAGC
TGCCCAAAGCCTCTGGGCCCCCACAGCCTCCAGCCTTCTTTTCCTTCAGTCCTCCCACCGGCCCCAGCCC
CAGCCTGGCCCAGAGCCCCCTGAAGTTGTTCCCCTCACAGGCCACCCACCAGCTGGGGGAGGGAGAGAGC
TATTCCATGCCTACGGCCTTCCCAGGTTTGGCACCCACTTCTCCACACCTTGAGGGCTCGGGGATACTGG
ATACACCCGTGACCTCAACCAAGGCCCGGAGCGGGGCCCCAGGTGGAAGTGAAGGCCGCTGTGCTGTGTG
TGGGGACAACGCTTCATGCCAGCATTATGGTGTCCGCACATGTGAGGGCTGCAAGGGCTTCTTCAAGCGC
ACAGTGCAGAAAAACGCCAAGTACATCTGCCTGGCTAACAAGGACTGCCCTGTGGACAAGAGGCGGCGAA
ACCGCTGCCAGTTCTGCCGCTTCCAGAAGTGCCTGGCGGTGGGCATGGTGAAGGAAGTTGTCCGAACAGA
CAGCCTGAAGGGGCGGCGGGGCCGGCTACCTTCAAAACCCAAGCAGCCCCCAGATGCCTCCCCTGCCAAT
CTCCTCACTTCCCTGGTCCGTGCACACCTGGACTCAGGGCCCAGCACTGCCAAACTGGACTACTCCAAGT
TCCAGGAGCTGGTGCTGCCCCACTTTGGGAAGGAAGATGCTGGGGATGTACAGCAGTTCTACGACCTGCT
CTCCGGTTCTCTGGAGGTCATCCGCAAGTGGGCGGAGAAGATCCCTGGCTTTGCTGAGCTGTCACCGGCT
GACCAGGACCTGTTGCTGGAGTCGGCCTTCCTGGAGCTCTTCATCCTCCGCCTGGCGTACAGGTCTAAGC
CAGGCGAGGGCAAGCTCATCTTCTGCTCAGGCCTGGTGCTACACCGGCTGCAGTGTGCCCGTGGCTTCGG
GGACTGGATTGACAGTATCCTGGCCTTCTCAAGGTCCCTGCACAGCTTGCTTGTCGATGTCCCTGCCTTC
GCCTGCCTCTCTGCCCTTGTCCTCATCACCGACCGGCATGGGCTGCAGGAGCCGCGGCGGGTGGAGGAGC
TGCAGAACCGCATCGCCAGCTGCCTGAAGGAGCACGTGGCAGCTGTGGCGGGCGAGCCCCAGCCAGCCAG
CTGCCTGTCACGTCTGTTGGGCAAACTGCCCGAGCTGCGGACCCTGTGCACCCAGGGCCTGCAGCGCATC
TTCTACCTCAAGCTGGAGGACTTGGTGCCCCCTCCACCCATCATTGACAAGATCTTCATGGACACGCTGC
CCTTCTAGTAATGAACTAGTCCGTAACTTGAAAGTATTTCGATTTCTTGGCTTTATATATCTTGTGGAAA
GGACGATTCCCATTACTGACAGAGGCCAGT
