>Addgene plasmid #141928 | TFORF2111 | depositor partial sequence | sequence record 277922 | Barcode
TTCCCATTACTGACAGAGGCCAGT
